>Addgene plasmid #35090 | p53-(1-393)-E285A-N268D | addgene partial sequence | sequence record 45030 | T7 5'-TAATACGACTCACTATAGGG-3'
GGGAAAATTCCCTCTGAATATTTTGTTTACTTTAAGAAGGAGATATACCATGGGCAGCAGCCATCATCAT
CATCATCACAGCAGCGGCCTGGTGCCGCGCGGCAGCCATATGGAGGAGCCGCAGTCAGATCCTAGCGTCG
AGCCCCCTCTGAGTCAGGAAACATTTTCAGACCTATGGAAACTACTTCCTGAAAACAACGTTCTGTCCCC
CTTGCCGTCCCAAGCAATGGATGATTTGATGCTGTCCCCGGACGATATTGAACAATGGTTCACCGAAGAC
CCAGGTCCAGATGAAGCTCCCAGAATGCCAGAGGCTGCTCCCCCCGTGGCCCCTGCACCAGCAGCTCCTA
CACCGGCGGCCCCTGCACCAGCCCCCTCCTGGCCCCTGTCATCTTCTGTCCCTTCCCAGAAAACCTACCA
GGGCAGCTACGGTTTCCGTCTGGGCTTCTTGCATTCTGGGACAGCCAAGTCTGTGACTTGCACGTACTCC
CCTGCCCTCAACAAGATGTTTTGCCAACTGGCCAAGACCTGCCCTGTGCAGCTGTGGGTTGATTCCACAC
CCCCGCCCGGCACCCGCGTCCGCGCCATGGCCATCTACAAGCAGTCACAGCACATGACGGAGGTTGTGAG
GCGCTGCCCCCACCATGAGCGCTGCTCAGATAGCGATGGTCTGGCCCCTCCTCAGCATCTTATCCGAGTG
GAAGGAAATTTGCGTGTGGAGTATTTGGATGACAGAAACACTTTTCGACATAGTGTGGTGGTGCCCTATG
AGCCGCCTGAGGTTGGCTCTGACTGTACCACCATCCACTACAACTACATGTGTAACAGTTCCTGCATGGG
CGGCATGAACCGGAGGCCCATCCTCACCATCATCACACTGGAAGACTCCAGTGGTAATCTACTGGGACGG
GACAGCTTTG
