>Addgene plasmid #35090 | p53-(1-393)-E285A-N268D | addgene partial sequence | sequence record 45031 | T7-term
TCTGAGTCAGGCCCTTCTGTCTTGAACATGAGTTTTTTATGGCGGGAGGTAGACTGACCCTTTTTGGACT
TCAGGTGGCTGGAGTGAGCCCTGCTCCCCCCTGGCTCCTTCCCAGCCTGGGCATCCTTGAGTTCCAAGGC
CTCATTCAGCTCTCGGAACATCTCGAAGCGCTCACGCCCACGGATCTGAAGGGTGAAATATTCTCCATCC
AGTGGTTTCTTCTTTGGCTGGGGAGAGGAGCTGGTGTTGTTGGGCAGTGCTCGCTTAGTGCTCCCTGGGG
GCAGCTCGTGGTGAGGCTCCCCTTTCTTGCGGAGATTCTCTTCCGCTGTGCGCCGGTCTCTCCCAGGACA
GGCACAAACACGCACCTCAAAGCTGTCCCGTCCCAGTAGATTACCACTGGAGTCTTCCAGTGTGATGATG
GTGAGGATGGGCCTCCGGTTCATGCCGCCCATGCAGGAACTGTTACACATGTAGTTGTAGTGGATGGTGG
TACAGTCAGAGCCAACCTCAGGCGGCTCATAGGGCACCACCACACTATGTCGAAAAGTGTTTCTGTCATC
CAAATACTCCACACGCAAATTTCCTTCCACTCGGATAAGATGCTGAGGAGGGGCCAGACCATCGCTATCT
GAGCAGCGCTCATGGTGGGGGCAGCGCCTCACAACCTCCGTCATGTGCTGTGACTGCTTGTAGATGGCCA
TGGCGCGGACGCGGGTGCCGGGCGGGGGTGTGGAATCAACCCACAGCTGCACAGGGCAGGTCTTGGCCAG
TTGGCAAAACATCTTGTT
