[The description below was written by a language model from this plasmid's Addgene catalogue record.]
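Description:
p53-(1-393)-E285A-N268D is a bacterial expression plasmid built on the Novagen pET15b backbone (about 5.7 kb without insert) for producing recombinant full-length human p53 in E. coli. It is selected with ampicillin, is listed as high copy, and is propagated in a standard cloning strain such as DH5alpha. No feature table accompanies the record, so elements such as the origin of replication are not itemised and can only be inferred from the backbone name.

The insert is the 1,179 bp human TP53 coding sequence spanning residues 1–393, the complete protein, carrying two point substitutions, E285A and N268D. Both positions fall within the central DNA-binding core domain of p53, but the record does not state why these particular changes were introduced. The gene was cloned between the NdeI and BamHI sites, both of which remain intact. This places it in frame with the backbone-encoded N-terminal His tag, which allows purification by immobilised metal affinity chromatography. Transcription is driven by the T7 promoter, so expression needs a host that supplies T7 RNA polymerase. The depositor notes use of a BL21(DE3) pLysS strain with IPTG induction; in that strain the polymerase is inducible and pLysS helps suppress leaky basal expression.

The plasmid is associated with structural and biochemical work on how the E3 ligase Pirh2 ubiquitylates p53. Its likely use is therefore the production of purified, His-tagged mutant p53 for in vitro binding, ubiquitylation or structural studies.
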