Addgene plasmid #35090: p53-(1-393)-E285A-N268D
Depositing lab: Cheryl Arrowsmith. Depositing organization: University Health Network. Publication: Molecular basis of Pirh2-mediated p53 ubiquitylation. Sheng Y, Laister RC, Lemak A, Wu B, Tai E, Duan S, Lukin J, Sunnerhagen M, Srisailam S, Karra M, Benchimol S, Arrowsmith CH. Nat Struct Mol Biol. 2008 Dec . 15(12):1334-42. 10.1038/nsmb.1521 PubMed 19043414.
Backbone
  Vector backbone: pET15b
  Backbone manufacturer: Novagen
  Backbone size w/o insert (bp): 5700
  Vector type: Bacterial Expression
Growth in bacteria
  Bacterial resistance: Ampicillin, 100 μg/mL
  Growth temperature: 37°C
  Growth strain: DH5alpha
  Copy number: High Copy
Gene/Insert
  Gene/Insert name: p53
  Species: H. sapiens (human)
  Insert size (bp): 1179
  Mutation: Contains aa 1-393 - E285A-N268D
  Entrez Gene: TP53 (a.k.a. BCC7, BMFS5, LFS1, P53, TRP53)
  Promoter: T7
  Tag / fusion protein: His (N terminal on backbone)
  Cloning method: Restriction Enzyme; 5′ cloning site NdeI (not destroyed); 3′ cloning site BamHI (not destroyed)
  Sequencing primers: 5′ T7; 3′ T7-term
Terms and licenses: Academic/Nonprofit Terms; Industry Terms: Not Available to Industry
Depositor comments: Protein expression in BL21DE3-pLysS. Induce culture around OD600=0.8 with 0.5mM IPTG, 15 oC overnight.
How to cite: p53-(1-393)-E285A-N268D was a gift from Cheryl Arrowsmith (Addgene plasmid # 35090 ; http://n2t.net/addgene:35090 ; RRID:Addgene_35090)
